>Addgene plasmid #238797 | NanoBiT Assay Vector, cRaf | addgene full sequence | sequence record 479829 | Addgene NGS Result
TCAATATTGGCCATTAGCCATATTATTCATTGGTTATATAGCATAAATCAATATTGGCTATTGGCCATTG
CATACGTTGTATCTATATCATAATATGTACATTTATATTGGCTCATGTCCAATATGACCGCCATGTTGGC
ATTGATTATTGACTAGTTATTAATAGTAATCAATTACGGGGTCATTAGTTCATAGCCCATATATGGAGTT
CCGCGTTACATAACTTACGGTAAATGGCCCGCCTGGCTGACCGCCCAACGACCCCCGCCCATTGACGTCA
ATAATGACGTATGTTCCCATAGTAACGCCAATAGGGACTTTCCATTGACGTCAATGGGTGGAGTATTTAC
GGTAAACTGCCCACTTGGCAGTACATCAAGTGTATCATATGCCAAGTCCGCCCCCTATTGACGTCAATGA
CGGTAAATGGCCCGCCTGGCATTATGCCCAGTACATGACCTTACGGGACTTTCCTACTTGGCAGTACATC
TACGTATTAGTCATCGCTATTACCATGGTGATGCGGTTTTGGCAGTACACCAATGGGCGTGGATAGCGGT
TTGACTCACGGGGATTTCCAAGTCTCCACCCCATTGACGTCAATGGGAGTTTGTTTTGGCACCAAAATCA
ACGGGACTTTCCAAAATGTCGTAATAACCCCGCCCCGTTGACGCAAATGGGCGGTAGGCGTGTACGGTGG
GAGGTCTATATAAGCAGAGCTGGTTTAGTGAACCGTCAGATCACTAGAAGCTTTATTGCGGTAGTTTATC
ACAGTTAAATTGCTAACGCAGTCAGTGCTTCTGACACAACAGTCTCGAACTTAAGCTGCAGAAGTTGGTC
GTGAGGCACTGGGCAGGTAAGTATCAAGGTTACAAGACAGGTTTAAGGAGACCAATAGAAACTGGGCTTG
TCGAGACAGAGAAGACTCTTGCGTTTCTGATAGGCACCTATTGGTCTTACTGACATCCACTTTGCCTTTC
TCTCCACAGGTGTCCACTCCCAGTTCAATTACAGCTCTTAAGGCTAGAGTATTAATACGACTCACTATAG
GGCTAGCGATCGCC
[1947 nt withheld, positions 1065-3011]
TCTCTCGGAGGAGGTGGCTCAGGTGGAGGGGGCTCCGTGACCGGCTACCGGCTGTTCGAGGAGATTCTGT
AAGGCCGCGACTCTAGAGTCGACCTGCAGGCATGCAAGCTGATCCGGCTGCTAACAAAGCCCGAAAGGAA
GCTGAGTTGGCTGCTGCCACCGCTGAGCAATAACTAGCATAACCCCTTGGGGCGGCCGCTTCGAGCAGAC
ATGATAAGATACATTGATGAGTTTGGACAAACCACAACTAGAATGCAGTGAAAAAAATGCTTTATTTGTG
AAATTTGTGATGCTATTGCTTTATTTGTAACCATTATAAGCTGCAATAAACAAGTTAACAACAACAATTG
CATTCATTTTATGTTTCAGGTTCAGGGGGAGATGTGGGAGGTTTTTTTAAGCAAGTAAAACCTCTACAAA
TGTGGTAAAATCGAATTTTAACAAAATATTAACGCTTACAATTTCCTGATGCGGTATTTTCTCCTTACGC
ATCTGTGCGGTATTTCACACCGCATACGCGGATCTGCGCAGCACCATGGCCTGAAATAACCTCTGAAAGA
GGAACTTGGTTAGGTACCTTCTGAGGCGGAAAGAACCAGCTGTGGAATGTGTGTCAGTTAGGGTGTGGAA
AGTCCCCAGGCTCCCCAGCAGGCAGAAGTATGCAAAGCATGCATCTCAATTAGTCAGCAACCAGGTGTGG
AAAGTCCCCAGGCTCCCCAGCAGGCAGAAGTATGCAAAGCATGCATCTCAATTAGTCAGCAACCATAGTC
CCGCCCCTAACTCCGCCCATCCCGCCCCTAACTCCGCCCAGTTCCGCCCATTCTCCGCCCCATGGCTGAC
TAATTTTTTTTATTTATGCAGAGGCCGAGGCCGCCTCGGCCTCTGAGCTATTCCAGAAGTAGTGAGGAGG
CTTTTTTGGAGGCCTAGGCTTTTGCAAAAAGCTTAATTAACTGTTGACAATTAATCATCGGCATAGTATA
TCGGCATAGTATAATACGACAAGGTGAGGAACTAAACCCAGGAGGCAGATCATGATTGAACAAGATGGAT
TGCACGCAGGTTCTCCGGCCGCTTGGGTGGAGAGGCTATTCGGCTATGACTGGGCACAACAGACAATCGG
CTGCTCTGATGCCGCCGTGTTCCGGCTGTCAGCGCAGGGGCGCCCGGTTCTTTTTGTCAAGACCGACCTG
TCCGGTGCCCTGAATGAACTGCAGGACGAGGCAGCGCGGCTATCGTGGCTGGCCACGACGGGCGTTCCTT
GCGCAGCTGTGCTCGACGTTGTCACTGAAGCGGGAAGGGACTGGCTGCTATTGGGCGAAGTGCCGGGGCA
GGATCTCCTGTCATCTCACCTTGCTCCTGCCGAGAAAGTATCCATCATGGCTGATGCAATGCGGCGGCTG
CATACGCTTGATCCGGCTACCTGCCCATTCGACCACCAAGCGAAACATCGCATCGAGCGAGCACGTACTC
GGATGGAAGCCGGTCTTGTCGATCAGGATGATCTGGACGAAGAGCATCAGGGGCTCGCGCCAGCCGAACT
GTTCGCCAGGCTCAAGGCGCGCATGCCCGACGGCGAGGATCTCGTCGTGACCCATGGCGATGCCTGCTTG
CCGAATATCATGGTGGAAAATGGCCGCTTTTCTGGATTCATCGACTGTGGCCGGCTGGGTGTGGCGGACC
GCTATCAGGACATAGCGTTGGCTACCCGTGATATTGCTGAAGAGCTTGGCGGCGAATGGGCTGACCGCTT
CCTCGTGCTTTACGGTATCGCCGCTCCCGATTCGCAGCGCATCGCCTTCTATCGCCTTCTTGACGAGTTC
TTCTGAGCGGGACTCTGGGGTTCGAAATGACCGACCAAGCGACGCCCAACCTGCCATCACGATGGCCGCA
ATAAAATATCTTTATTTTCATTACATCTGTGTGTTGGTTTTTTGTGTGAATCGATAGCGATAAGGATCCT
CTTTGCGCTTGCGTTTTCCCTTGTCCAGATAGCCCAGTAGCTGACATTCATCCGGGGTCAGCACCGTTTC
TGCGGACTGGCTTTCTACCCGGTATCAGCTCACTCAAAGGCGGTAATACGGTTATCCACAGAATCAGGGG
ATAACGCAGGAAAGAACATGTGAGCAAAAGGCCAGCAAAAGGCCAGGAACCGTAAAAAGGCCGCGTTGCT
GGCGTTTTTCCATAGGCTCCGCCCCCCTGACGAGCATCACAAAAATCGACGCTCAAGTCAGAGGTGGCGA
AACCCGACAGGACTATAAAGATACCAGGCGTTTCCCCCTGGAAGCTCCCTCGTGCGCTCTCCTGTTCCGA
CCCTGCCGCTTACCGGATACCTGTCCGCCTTTCTCCCTTCGGGAAGCGTGGCGCTTTCTCATAGCTCACG
CTGTAGGTATCTCAGTTCGGTGTAGGTCGTTCGCTCCAAGCTGGGCTGTGTGCACGAACCCCCCGTTCAG
CCCGACCGCTGCGCCTTATCCGGTAACTATCGTCTTGAGTCCAACCCGGTAAGACACGACTTATCGCCAC
TGGCAGCAGCCACTGGTAACAGGATTAGCAGAGCGAGGTATGTAGGCGGTGCTACAGAGTTCTTGAAGTG
GTGGCCTAACTACGGCTACACTAGAAGGACAGTATTTGGTATCTGCGCTCTGCTGAAGCCAGTTACCTTC
GGAAAAAGAGTTGGTAGCTCTTGATCCGGCAAACAAACCACCGCTGGTAGCGGTGGTTTTTTTGTTTGCA
AGCAGCAGATTACGCGCAGAAAAAAAGGATTTCAAGAAGATCCTTTGATCTTTTCTACGGGGTCTGACGC
TCAGTGGAACGAAAACTCACGTTAAGGGATTTTGGTCATGAGATTATCAAAAAGGATCTTCACCTAGATC
CTTTTATAGTCCGGAAATACAGGAACGCACGCTGGATGGCCCTTCGCTGGGATGGTGAAACCATGAAAAA
TGGCAGCTTCAGTGGATTAAGTGGGGGTAATGTGGCCTGTACCCTCTGGTTGCATAGGTATTCATACGGT
TAAAATTTATCAGGCGCGATTGCGGCAGTTTTTCGGGTGGTTTGTTGCCATTTTTACCTGTCTGCTGCCG
TGATCGCGCTGAACGCGTTTTAGCGGTGCGTACAATTAAGGGATTATGGTAAATCCACTTACTGTCTGCC
CTCGTAGCCATCGAGATAAACCGCAGTACTCCGGCCACGATGCGTCCGGCGTAGAGGATCGAGATCT
Features (pLannotate 1.2.2; 19 found; start..end, strand, type, name):
    140..517     +  enhancer       CMV enhancer: human cytomegalovirus immediate early enhancer
    519..718     +  promoter       CMV promoter: human cytomegalovirus (CMV) immediate early promoter
    857..989     +  intron         chimeric intron: chimera between introns from human β-globin and immunoglobulin heavy chain genes
   1033..1051    +  promoter       T7 promoter: promoter for bacteriophage T7 RNA polymerase
   1065..3008    +  CDS            RAF1 (sequence withheld): RAF1_HUMAN - Also known as RAF. Experimental evidence at protein level: Swiss-Prot protein existence level 1. Serine/threonine-protein kinase that acts as a regulatory link between the membrane-associated Ras GTPases and the MAPK/ERK cascade, and this critical regulatory link functions as a switch determining cell fate decisions including proliferation, differentiation, apoptosis, survival and oncogenic transformation. RAF1 activation initiates a mitogen-activated protein kinase (MAPK) cascade that comprises a sequential phosphorylation of the dual-specific MAPK kinases (MAP2K1/MEK1 and MAP2K2
   3092..3121    +  misc_feature   MCS (fragment): pUC18/19 multiple cloning site
   3128..3177    +  CDS            SET1 (fragment): solubility-enhancement tag derived from T7 phage gene 10B
   3185..3204    +  terminator     T7 terminator (fragment): transcription terminator for bacteriophage T7 RNA polymerase
   3226..3347    -  polyA_signal   SV40 poly(A) signal: SV40 polyadenylation signal
   3370..3438    -  CDS            large T antigen (fragment): large T antigen from SV40 (simian virus 40)
   3443..3475    +  rep_origin     M13 ori (fragment): M13 bacteriophage origin of replication; arrow indicates direction of (+) strand synthesis
   3476..3527    -  misc_feature   bom (fragment): basis of mobility region from pBR322
   3592..3949    +  promoter       SV40 promoter: SV40 enhancer and early promoter
   3964..4011    +  promoter       EM7 promoter: synthetic bacterial promoter&nbsp
   4043..4834    +  CDS            neo: KKA2_KLEPN - Also known as kan, nptII. Experimental evidence at protein level: Swiss-Prot protein existence level 1. Resistance to kanamycin, neomycin, paromomycin, ribostamycin, butirosin and gentamicin B. From Klebsiella pneumoniae.
   4901..4949    +  polyA_signal   poly(A) signal: synthetic polyadenylation signal
   4970..5059    -  CDS            tnpA (fragment): TN5P_ECOLX - Also known as tnp. Experimental evidence at protein level: Swiss-Prot protein existence level 1. Mediates transposition of transposon Tn5 by a 'cut and paste' mechanism. First, the monomeric transposase binds the 19 bp inverted DNA repeats flanking the transposon. Then, dimerization of the DNA- bound transposase creates a synaptic DNA complex. After nicking of the first DNA strand, excision of the transposon proceeds through a series of intermediates. The transposase then mediates the insertion of the transposon at a new site by strand transfer. The activity of the wild- type tran
   5188..5776    -  rep_origin     ori: high-copy-number ColE1/pMB1/pBR322/pUC origin of replication
   5892..6175    +  misc_feature   cer region: ColE1-derived recombination site that helps to maintain plasmids as monomers
