[The description below was written by a language model from this plasmid's Addgene catalogue record and pLannotate feature annotations shown in this document.]
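Description:
NanoBiT Assay Vector, cRaf is a 6,228 nt mammalian expression plasmid built on the pFC216K SmBiT CMV-neo Flexi Vector backbone. It expresses human CRAF (RAF1, no recorded mutation) fused at its C terminus to SmBiT, the small peptide subunit of the split NanoLuc luciferase used in NanoBiT complementation assays. The RAF1 coding sequence is driven by the human cytomegalovirus immediate early enhancer and promoter, followed by a chimeric β-globin/immunoglobulin intron that generally improves mRNA processing and expression. A T7 promoter sits just upstream of the open reading frame, which would also permit in vitro transcription. Transcripts end at an SV40 polyadenylation signal. The automated annotation does not call out the SmBiT tag itself. According to the catalogue it is supplied by the backbone, presumably in the short region downstream of RAF1, where only small fragment matches (MCS, SET1, T7 terminator) are listed; these and other fragment hits are likely partial similarities rather than functional parts.

A single neo (nptII) gene serves both hosts. An SV40 enhancer/early promoter drives it in mammalian cells for neomycin-class selection, while the synthetic bacterial EM7 promoter drives it in E. coli for kanamycin resistance, and a synthetic poly(A) signal follows. Propagation in bacteria relies on a high-copy ColE1/pUC-type origin, and a ColE1 cer site helps keep the plasmid monomeric.

RAF1 is a serine/threonine kinase linking Ras GTPases to the MAPK/ERK cascade. The SmBiT fusion is intended for luminescence-based detection of cRaf protein interactions in cells, typically when co-expressed with a partner carrying the complementary large subunit. The record does not name a specific partner.
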