Addgene plasmid #238797: NanoBiT Assay Vector, cRaf
Purpose: Express cRaf-SmBiT Fusion Protein in Mammalian Cells under a CMV promoter
Depositing lab: Promega Corporation.
Backbone
  Vector backbone: pFC216K SmBiT CMV-neo Flexi Vector
  Vector type: Mammalian Expression
  Selectable markers: Neomycin
Growth in bacteria
  Bacterial resistance: Kanamycin, 50 μg/mL
  Growth temperature: 37°C
  Growth strain: DH5alpha
  Copy number: High Copy
Gene/Insert
  Gene/Insert name: CRAF
  Species: H. sapiens (human)
  Mutation: None
  Entrez Gene: RAF1 (a.k.a. CMD1NN, CRAF, NS5, Raf-1, c-Raf)
  Promoter: CMV
  Tag / fusion protein: SmBiT (C terminal on backbone)
  Cloning method: Other
Terms and licenses: Academic/Nonprofit Terms; Industry Terms
How to cite: NanoBiT Assay Vector, cRaf was a gift from Promega Corporation (Addgene plasmid # 238797 ; http://n2t.net/addgene:238797 ; RRID:Addgene_238797)
